Addgene plasmid #60590: pAND_Int2
Purpose: A transcriptional AND circuit constructed by layering NOR and NOT gates
Depositing lab: Christopher Voigt. Depositing organization: Massachusetts Institute of Technology. Publication: Permanent genetic memory with >1-byte capacity. Yang L, Nielsen AA, Fernandez-Rodriguez J, McClune CJ, Laub MT, Lu TK, Voigt CA. Nat Methods. 2014 Dec;11(12):1261-6. doi: 10.1038/nmeth.3147. Epub 2014 Oct 26. PubMed 25344638.
Backbone
  Vector backbone: unknown
  Vector type: Bacterial Expression
Growth in bacteria
  Bacterial resistance: Kanamycin, 50 μg/mL
  Growth temperature: 37°C
  Growth strain: DH10B
  Copy number: Unknown
Gene/Insert
  Gene/Insert name: AND_Int2 (alt name: Integrase2)
  Species: Synthetic
  Promoter: PPhlF
  Cloning method: Unknown
  Sequencing primers: 5′ unknown
Terms and licenses: Academic/Nonprofit Terms; Industry Terms: Not Available to Industry
Depositor comments: The AND function is composed of two NOT gates and a NOR gate using the SrpR, BM3R1, and PhlF repressors, respectively. Each repressor contains a variant of the RiboJ insulator (SccJ, SarJ, and LtsvJ) to reduce the effect of genetic context that arises from different promoter inputs. The output promoter of the AND circuit (PPhlF) is connected to the Int2 integrase, which then interacts with the array to permanently record whether both input signals (aTc and IPTG) were observed at the same time.
How to cite: pAND_Int2 was a gift from Christopher Voigt (Addgene plasmid # 60590 ; http://n2t.net/addgene:60590 ; RRID:Addgene_60590)
