[The description below was written by a language model from this plasmid's Addgene catalogue record and pLannotate feature annotations shown in this document.]
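Description:
pAND_Int2 is an 8.6 kb bacterial expression plasmid carrying a synthetic transcriptional AND gate whose output drives a serine-type memory integrase, Int2. The backbone is not named in the record, but the feature table shows a medium-copy p15A origin, which is compatible with ColE1-type plasmids, and a kanamycin resistance gene (aph(3')-Ia) for selection in E. coli. Short fragments annotated as RSF ori, bom, a tet promoter and TcR appear to be backbone remnants rather than functional parts.

The logic is built by layering repressor-based gates. A constitutively expressed lacI–tetR cassette makes two input promoters inducible: a tetO-containing promoter that responds to aTc and drives the SrpR repressor, and a tac promoter with a symmetric lac operator that responds to IPTG and drives BM3R1. These form the two NOT gates. According to the depositor, their outputs feed a NOR gate that expresses PhlF, so PhlF is silenced only when both inducers are present. This derepresses the PPhlF output promoter and switches on Int2. Each repressor transcript carries a RiboJ-type ribozyme insulator variant (SccJ, SarJ, LtsvJ) to buffer against effects of promoter context, and each unit ends in paired rrnB T1 and T7Te terminators.

The automated annotation does not label PhlF, PPhlF, the insulators or Int2. Two unannotated stretches bounded by terminator pairs, roughly 3.8–4.6 kb and 4.7–6.4 kb, likely hold the PhlF and integrase units. The expressed integrase acts on a separate memory array of recombination sites, which permanently records that aTc and IPTG were present at the same time.
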