Features (pLannotate 1.2.2; 25 found; start..end, strand, type, name):
      1..23      -  rep_origin     RSF ori (fragment): Plasmids containing the RSF 1030 origin of replication can be propagated in E. coli cells that contain additional plasmids with compatible origins.
     40..66      +  misc_feature   bom (fragment): basis of mobility region from pBR322
    165..220     -  rep_origin     RSF ori (fragment): Plasmids containing the RSF 1030 origin of replication can be propagated in E. coli cells that contain additional plasmids with compatible origins.
    308..852     -  rep_origin     p15A ori: Plasmids containing the medium-copy-number p15A origin of replication can be propagated in E. coli cells that contain a second plasmid with the ColE1 origin.
    941..1756    -  CDS            KanR: aminoglycoside phosphotransferase; aph(3')-Ia; confers resistance to kanamycin in bacteria or G418 (Geneticin®) in eukaryotes
   1881..1899    +  protein_bind   tet operator: tetO; bacterial operator O2 for the tetR and tetA genes tetracycline repressor TetR
   1905..1924    +  promoter       H1-2O2 promoter (fragment): doxycycline-inducible variant of the human H1 RNA promoter (Henriksen et al., 2007)
   2049..2687    +  CDS            srpR: SRPR_PSEPU - Experimental evidence at protein level: Swiss-Prot protein existence level 1. In conjunction with SrpS represses the srpABC operon. From Pseudomonas putida (Arthrobacter siderocapsulatus).
   2715..2786    +  terminator     rrnB T1 terminator: transcription terminator T1 from the E. coli rrnB gene
   2802..2829    +  terminator     T7Te terminator: phage T7 early transcription terminator
   2842..2870    +  promoter       tac promoter: strong E. coli promoter; hybrid between the trp and lac UV5 promoters
   2876..2895    -  protein_bind   lac operator (symmetric): The lac repressor binds to the lac operator to inhibit transcription in E. coli. This inhibition can be relieved by adding lactose or isopropyl-β-D-thiogalactopyranoside (IPTG). The symmetric lac operator was optimized for tight binding of lac repressor. lac repressor encoded by lacI
   3000..3575    +  CDS            bm3R1: BM3R1_BACME - Experimental evidence at protein level: Swiss-Prot protein existence level 1. Negatively controls the expression of the cytochrome p450BM-3 gene at the transcriptional level. From Bacillus megaterium.
   3602..3673    +  terminator     rrnB T1 terminator: transcription terminator T1 from the E. coli rrnB gene
   3689..3716    +  terminator     T7Te terminator: phage T7 early transcription terminator
   3755..3781    +  promoter       J23119(SpeI) promoter (fragment): bacterial promoter (Registry of Standard Biological Parts BBa J23119) modified to end with an SpeI site
   4614..4685    +  terminator     rrnB T1 terminator: transcription terminator T1 from the E. coli rrnB gene
   4701..4728    +  terminator     T7Te terminator: phage T7 early transcription terminator
   6386..6457    +  terminator     rrnB T1 terminator: transcription terminator T1 from the E. coli rrnB gene
   6473..6500    +  terminator     T7Te terminator: phage T7 early transcription terminator
   6519..6592    +  promoter       lacI promoter (fragment): lacI
   6593..7672    +  CDS            lacI: LACI_ECOLI - Experimental evidence at protein level: Swiss-Prot protein existence level 1. Repressor of the lactose operon. Binds allolactose as an inducer. From Escherichia coli (strain K12).
   7694..8314    +  CDS            tetR: TETR2_ECOLX - Experimental evidence at protein level: Swiss-Prot protein existence level 1. TetR is the repressor of the tetracycline resistance element; its N-terminal region forms a helix-turn-helix structure and binds DNA. Binding of tetracycline to TetR reduces the repressor affinity for the tetracycline resistance gene (tetA) promoter operator sites. From Escherichia coli.
   8410..8428    -  promoter       tet promoter (fragment): E. coli promoter for tetracycline efflux protein gene
   8438..8558    +  CDS            TcR (fragment): tetracycline efflux protein; tet; confers resistance to tetracycline
>Addgene plasmid #60590 | pAND_Int2 | depositor full sequence | sequence record 97289 | pAND_Int2 sequence 8576 bps
GCTTCCTCGCTCACTGACTCGCTGCACGAGGCAGACCTCAGCGCTAGCGGAGTGTATACTGGCTTACTAT
GTTGGCACTGATGAGGGTGTCAGTGAAGTGCTTCATGTGGCAGGAGAAAAAAGGCTGCACCGGTGCGTCA
GCAGAATATGTGATACAGGATATATTCCGCTTCCTCGCTCACTGACTCGCTACGCTCGGTCGTTCGACTG
CGGCGAGCGGAAATGGCTTACGAACGGGGCGGAGATTTCCTGGAAGATGCCAGGAAGATACTTAACAGGG
AAGTGAGAGGGCCGCGGCAAAGCCGTTTTTCCATAGGCTCCGCCCCCCTGACAAGCATCACGAAATCTGA
CGCTCAAATCAGTGGTGGCGAAACCCGACAGGACTATAAAGATACCAGGCGTTTCCCCTGGCGGCTCCCT
CGTGCGCTCTCCTGTTCCTGCCTTTCGGTTTACCGGTGTCATTCCGCTGTTATGGCCGCGTTTGTCTCAT
TCCACGCCTGACACTCAGTTCCGGGTAGGCAGTTCGCTCCAAGCTGGACTGTATGCACGAACCCCCCGTT
CAGTCCGACCGCTGCGCCTTATCCGGTAACTATCGTCTTGAGTCCAACCCGGAAAGACATGCAAAAGCAC
CACTGGCAGCAGCCACTGGTAATTGATTTAGAGGAGTTAGTCTTGAAGTCATGCGCCGGTTAAGGCTAAA
CTGAAAGGACAAGTTTTGGTGACTGCGCTCCTCCAAGCCAGTTACCTCGGTTCAAAGAGTTGGTAGCTCA
GAGAACCTTCGAAAAACCGCCCTGCAAGGCGGTTTTTTCGTTTTCAGAGCAAGAGATTACGCGCAGACCA
AAACGATCTCAAGAAGATCATCTTATTAAGGGGTCTGACGCTCAGTGGAACGAAAAATCAATCTAAAGTA
TATATGAGTAAACTTGGTCTGACAGTTACCTTAGAAAAACTCATCGAGCATCAAATGAAACTGCAATTTA
TTCATATCAGGATTATCAATACCATATTTTTGAAAAAGCCGTTTCTGTAATGAAGGAGAAAACTCACCGA
GGCAGTTCCATAGGATGGCAAGATCCTGGTATCGGTCTGCGATTCCGACTCGTCCAACATCAATACAACC
TATTAATTTCCCCTCGTCAAAAATAAGGTTATCAAGTGAGAAATCACCATGAGTGACGACTGAATCCGGT
GAGAATGGCAAAAGCTTATGCATTTCTTTCCAGACTTGTTCAACAGGCCAGCCATTACGCTCGTCATCAA
AATCACTCGCATCAACCAAACCGTTATTCATTCGTGATTGCGCCTGAGCGAGACGAAATACGCGATCGCT
GTTAAAAGGACAATTACAAACAGGAATCGAATGCAACCGGCGCAGGAACACTGCCAGCGCATCAACAATA
TTTTCACCTGAATCAGGATATTCTTCTAATACCTGGAATGCTGTTTTCCCGGGGATCGCAGTGGTGAGTA
ACCATGCATCATCAGGAGTACGGATAAAATGCTTGATGGTCGGAAGAGGCATAAATTCCGTCAGCCAGTT
TAGTCTGACCATCTCATCTGTAACATCATTGGCAACGCTACCTTTGCCATGTTTCAGAAACAACTCTGGC
GCATCGGGCTTCCCATACAATCGATAGATTGTCGCACCTGATTGCCCGACATTATCGCGAGCCCATTTAT
ACCCATATAAATCAGCATCCATGTTGGAATTTAATCGCGGCCTCGAGCAAGACGTTTCCCGTTGAATATG
GCTCATAACACCCCTTGTATTACTGTTTATGTAAGCAGACAGTTTTATTGTTCATGATGATATATTTTTA
TCTTGTGCAATGTACATCAGAGATTTTGAGACACAAGCTTTACTCCACCGTTGGCTTTTTTCCCTATCAG
TGATAGAGATTGACATCCCTATCAGTGATAGAGATAATGAGCACAGATGCTGTAGTGGGATGTGTGTCTC
ACCTGAAGAGTACAAAAGTCCGAAACGGTATCCTCTACAAATAATTTTGTTTAACTATGGACTATGTTTT
CACACAGGAAATACCAGGATGGCACGTAAAACCGCAGCAGAAGCAGAAGAAACCCGTCAGCGTATTATTG
ATGCAGCACTGGAAGTTTTTGTTGCACAGGGTGTTAGTGATGCAACCCTGGATCAGATTGCACGTAAAGC
CGGTGTTACCCGTGGTGCAGTTTATTGGCATTTTAATGGTAAACTGGAAGTTCTGCAGGCAGTTCTGGCA
AGCCGTCAGCATCCGCTGGAACTGGATTTTACACCGGATCTGGGTATTGAACGTAGCTGGGAAGCAGTTG
TTGTTGCAATGCTGGATGCAGTTCATAGTCCGCAGAGCAAACAGTTTAGCGAAATTCTGATTTATCAGGG
TCTGGATGAAAGCGGTCTGATTCATAATCGTATGGTTCAGGCAAGCGATCGTTTTCTGCAGTATATTCAT
CAGGTTCTGCGTCATGCAGTTACCCAGGGTGAACTGCCGATTAATCTGGATCTGCAGACCAGCATTGGTG
TTTTTAAAGGTCTGATTACCGGTCTGCTGTATGAAGGTCTGCGTAGCAAAGATCAGCAGGCACAGATTAT
CAAAGTTGCACTGGGTAGCTTTTGGGCACTGCTGCGTGAACCGCCTCGTTTTCTGCTGTGTGAAGAAGCA
CAGATTAAACAGGTGAAATCCTTCGAATAACTAGGGCCCATACCCCCCAGGCATCAAATAAAACGAAAGG
CTCAGTCGAAAGACTGGGCCTTTCGTTTTATCTGTTGTTTGTCGGTGAACGCTCTCTACTAGAGTCACAC
TGGCTCACCTTCGGGTGGGCCTTTCTGCGTTTATACGCTTGTTGACAATTAATCATCGGCTCGTATAATG
TGTGGAATTGTGAGCGCTCACAATTAGACTGTCGCCGGATGTGTATCCGACCTGACGATGGCCCAAAAGG
GCCGAAACAGTCCTCTACAAATAATTTTGTTTAACTATGGACTATGTTTTAACTACTAGATGGAAAGCAC
CCCGACCAAACAGAAAGCAATTTTTAGCGCAAGCCTGCTGCTGTTTGCAGAACGTGGTTTTGATGCAACC
ACCATGCCGATGATTGCAGAAAATGCAAAAGTTGGTGCAGGCACCATTTATCGCTATTTCAAAAACAAAG
AAAGCCTGGTGAACGAACTGTTTCAGCAGCATGTTAATGAATTTCTGCAGTGTATTGAAAGCGGTCTGGC
AAATGAACGTGATGGTTATCGTGATGGCTTTCATCACATTTTTGAAGGTATGGTGACCTTTACCAAAAAT
CATCCGCGTGCACTGGGTTTTATCAAAACCCATAGCCAGGGCACCTTTCTGACCGAAGAAAGCCGTCTGG
CATATCAGAAACTGGTTGAATTTGTGTGCACCTTTTTTCGTGAAGGTCAGAAACAGGGTGTGATTCGTAA
TCTGCCGGAAAATGCACTGATTGCAATTCTGTTTGGCAGCTTTATGGAAGTGTATGAAATGATCGAGAAC
GATTATCTGAGCCTGACCGATGAACTGCTGACCGGTGTTGAAGAAAGCCTGTGGGCAGCACTGAGCCGTC
AGAGCTAACTAGGGCCCATACCCCCAGGCATCAAATAAAACGAAAGGCTCAGTCGAAAGACTGGGCCTTT
CGTTTTATCTGTTGTTTGTCGGTGAACGCTCTCTACTAGAGTCACACTGGCTCACCTTCGGGTGGGCCTT
TCTGCGTTTATAGGAGTCTATGATTGGTCCAGATTCGTTACCAATTGACAGCTAGCTCAGTCCTAGGTAT
ATACATACATGCTTGTTTGTTTGTAAACAATCCGCGTGATAGGTCTGATTCGTTACCAATTGACGGAATG
AACGTTCATTCCGATAATGCTAGCAGTACGTCTGAGCGTGATACCCGCTCACTGAAGATGGCCCGGTAGG
GCCGAAACGTACCTCTACAAATAATTTTGTTTAACTATGGACTATGTTTGAAAGGGAGAAATACTAGATG
GCACGTACCCCGAGCCGTAGCAGCATTGGTAGCCTGCGTAGTCCGCATACCCATAAAGCAATTCTGACCA
GCACCATTGAAATCCTGAAAGAATGTGGTTATAGCGGTCTGAGCATTGAAAGCGTTGCACGTCGTGCCGG
TGCAAGCAAACCGACCATTTATCGTTGGTGGACCAATAAAGCAGCACTGATTGCCGAAGTGTATGAAAAT
GAAAGCGAACAGGTGCGTAAATTTCCGGATCTGGGTAGCTTTAAAGCCGATCTGGATTTTCTGCTGCGTA
ATCTGTGGAAAGTTTGGCGTGAAACCATTTGTGGTGAAGCATTTCGTTGTGTTATTGCAGAAGCACAGCT
GGACCCTGCAACCCTGACCCAGCTGAAAGATCAGTTTATGGAACGTCGTCGTGAGATGCCGAAAAAACTG
GTTGAAAATGCCATTAGCAATGGTGAACTGCCGAAAGATACCAATCGTGAACTGCTGCTGGATATGATTT
TTGGTTTTTGTTGGTATCGCCTGCTGACCGAACAGCTGACCGTTGAACAGGATATTGAAGAATTTACCTT
CCTGCTGATTAATGGTGTTTGTCCGGGTACACAGCGTTAACTAGGGCCCATACCCCCAGGCATCAAATAA
AACGAAAGGCTCAGTCGAAAGACTGGGCCTTTCGTTTTATCTGTTGTTTGTCGGTGAACGCTCTCTACTA
GAGTCACACTGGCTCACCTTCGGGTGGGCCTTTCTGCGTTTATATACGCGACGTACGGTGGAATCTGATT
CGTTACCAATTGACATGATACGAAACGTACCGTATCGTTAAGGTAACATAGCGAATCGTAAGGAGTTAAA
AGATGCCGATTGCACCGGAATTTCTGAGCCTGGCATATCCGGGTCAAGAATTTCCGGCATATCTGTATGG
TCGTGCAAGCCGTGATCCGAAACGTAAAGGTCGTAGCGTTCAGAGCCAGCTGGATGAAGGTCGTGCCACC
TGTCTGGATGCAGGTTGGCCGATTGCCGGTGAATTTAAAGATGTTGATCGTAGCGCAAGCGCATATGCAC
GTCGTACCCGTGATGAATTTGAAGAAATGATTGCAGGTATTCAGGCAGGCGAATGTCGTATTCTGGTTGC
ATTTGAAGCAAGCCGTTATTATCGTGATCTGGAAGCATATGTTCGTCTGCGTCGTGTTTGTCGTGAAGCC
GGTGTTCTGCTGTGTTATAATGGTCAGGTTTATGATCTGAGCAAAAGCGCAGATCGTAAAGCAACCGCAC
AGGATGCAGTTAATGCCGAAGGTGAAGCAGATGATATTCGTGAACGTAATCTGCGTACCACCCGTCTGAA
TGCAAAACGTGGTGGTGCACATGGTCCGGTTCCGGATGGTTATAAACGTCGTTATGATCCGGATAGCGGT
GATCTGGTTGATCAGATTCCGCATCCTGATCGTGCAGGTCTGATTACCGAAATTTTTCGTCGTGCAGCAG
CAGCCGAACCGCTGGCAGCAATTTGCCGTGATCTGAATGAACGTGGTGAAACCACCCATCGTGGTAAAGC
ATGGCAGCGTCATCATCTGCATGCAATTCTGCGTAATCCTGCATATATTGGTCATCGTCGTCATCTGGGT
GTTGATACCGGTAAAGGTATGTGGGCACCGATTTGTGATGATGAAGATTTTGCAGAAACCTTTCAGGCCG
TTCAAGAAATTCTGAGTCTGCCTGGTCGTCAGCTGAGTCCGGGTCCGGAAGCACAGCATCTGCAGACCGG
TATTGCACTGTGTGGTGAACATCCTGATGAACCGCCTCTGCGTAGCGTTACCGTTCGTGGTCGTACCAAT
TATAACTGTAGCACCCGTTATGATGTTGCCATGCGTGAAGATCGTATGGATGCATTTGTTGAAGAAAGCG
TGATTACCTGGCTGGCAAGTGATGAAGCAGTTGCAGCCTTTGAAGATAACACCGATGATGAACGTACCCG
TAAAGCACGTATTCGTCTGAAAGTTCTGGAAGAACAGCTGGAAGCAGCACAGAAACAGGCACGTACCCTG
CGTCCGGATGGCATGGGTATGCTGCTGAGCATTGATAGCCTGGCAGGTCTGGAAGCCGAACTGACACCGC
AGATTGATAAAGCCCGTCAAGAAAGCCGTAGCCTGCATGTTCCGGCACTGCTGCGTGATCTGCTGGGTAA
ACCGCGTGCAGATGTGGATCGTGCATGGAATGAAGCACTGACCCTGCCGCAGCGTCGCATGATTCTGCGC
ATGGTTGTTACCATTCGTCTGTTTAAAGCAGGTAGCCGTGGTGTTCGTGCAATTGAACCGGGTCGTATTA
CCCTGAGCTATGTTGGCGAACCGGGTTTTAAACCGGTTGGTGGTAATCGTGCAAAACAGTAACTAGGGCC
CATACCCCCAGGCATCAAATAAAACGAAAGGCTCAGTCGAAAGACTGGGCCTTTCGTTTTATCTGTTGTT
TGTCGGTGAACGCTCTCTACTAGAGTCACACTGGCTCACCTTCGGGTGGGCCTTTCTGCGTTTATAAATG
GCGGCGCGCCATCGAATGGCGCAAAACCTTTCGCGGTATGGCATGATAGCGCCCGGAAGAGAGTCAATTC
AGGGTGGTGAATATGAAACCAGTAACGTTATACGATGTCGCAGAGTATGCCGGTGTCTCTTATCAGACCG
TTTCCCGCGTGGTGAACCAGGCCAGCCACGTTTCTGCGAAAACGCGGGAAAAAGTGGAAGCGGCGATGGC
GGAGCTGAATTACATTCCCAACCGCGTGGCACAACAACTGGCGGGCAAACAGTCGTTGCTGATTGGCGTT
GCCACCTCCAGTCTGGCCCTGCACGCGCCGTCGCAAATTGTCGCGGCGATTAAATCTCGCGCCGATCAAC
TGGGTGCCAGCGTGGTGGTGTCGATGGTAGAACGAAGCGGCGTCGAAGCCTGTAAAGCGGCGGTGCACAA
TCTTCTCGCGCAACGCGTCAGTGGGCTGATCATTAACTATCCGCTGGATGACCAGGATGCCATTGCTGTG
GAAGCTGCCTGCACTAATGTTCCGGCGTTATTTCTTGATGTCTCTGACCAGACACCCATCAACAGTATTA
TTTTCTCCCATGAGGACGGTACGCGACTGGGCGTGGAGCATCTGGTCGCATTGGGTCACCAGCAAATCGC
GCTGTTAGCGGGCCCATTAAGTTCTGTCTCGGCGCGTCTGCGTCTGGCTGGCTGGCATAAATATCTCACT
CGCAATCAAATTCAGCCGATAGCGGAACGGGAAGGCGACTGGAGTGCCATGTCCGGTTTTCAACAAACCA
TGCAAATGCTGAATGAGGGCATCGTTCCCACTGCGATGCTGGTTGCCAACGATCAGATGGCGCTGGGCGC
AATGCGCGCCATTACCGAGTCCGGGCTGCGCGTTGGTGCGGATATCTCGGTAGTGGGATACGACGATACC
GAAGATAGCTCATGTTATATCCCGCCGTTAACCACCATCAAACAGGATTTTCGCCTGCTGGGGCAAACCA
GCGTGGACCGCTTGCTGCAACTCTCTCAGGGCCAGGCGGTGAAGGGCAATCAGCTGTTGCCAGTCTCACT
GGTGAAAAGAAAAACCACCCTGGCGCCCAATACGCAAACCGCCTCTCCCCGCGCGTTGGCCGATTCATTA
ATGCAGCTGGCACGACAGGTTTCCCGACTGGAAAGCGGGCAGTGATAATCCAGGAGGAAAAAAATGTCCA
GATTAGATAAAAGTAAAGTGATTAACAGCGCATTAGAGCTGCTTAATGAGGTCGGAATCGAAGGTTTAAC
AACCCGTAAACTCGCCCAGAAGCTAGGTGTAGAGCAGCCTACATTGTATTGGCATGTAAAAAATAAGCGG
GCTTTGCTCGACGCCTTAGCCATTGAGATGTTAGATAGGCACCATACTCACTTTTGCCCTTTAGAAGGGG
AAAGCTGGCAAGATTTTTTACGTAATAACGCTAAAAGTTTTAGATGTGCTTTACTAAGTCATCGCGATGG
AGCAAAAGTACATTTAGGTACACGGCCTACAGAAAAACAGTATGAAACTCTCGAAAATCAATTAGCCTTT
TTATGCCAACAAGGTTTTTCACTAGAGAATGCATTATATGCACTCAGCGCTGTGGGGCATTTTACTTTAG
GTTGCGTATTGGAAGATCAAGAGCATCAAGTCGCTAAAGAAGAAAGGGAAACACCTACTACTGATAGTAT
GCCGCCATTATTACGACAAGCTATCGAATTATTTGATCACCAAGGTGCAGAGCCAGCCTTCTTATTCGGC
CTTGAATTGATCATATGCGGATTAGAAAAACAACTTAAATGTGAAAGTGGGTCCTAATAATTGGTAACGA
ATCAGACAATTGACGGCTCGAGGGAGTAGCATAGGGTTTGCAGAATCCCTGCTTCGTCCATTTGACAGGC
ACATTATGCATCGATGATAAGCTGTCAAACATGAGCAGATCCTCTACGCCGGACGCATCGTGGCCGGCAT
CACCGGCGCCACAGGTGCGGTTGCTGGCGCCTATATCGCCGACATCACCGATGGGGAAGATCGGGCTCGC
CACTTCGGGCTCATGAGCAAATATTTTATCTGAGGT
