>Addgene plasmid #60590 | pAND_Int2 | addgene partial sequence | sequence record 105879 | pENTR-R 5'-ATGGCTCATAACACCCCTTG-3'
TGATGATATATTTTTATCTTGTGCAATGTACATCAGAGATTTTGAGACACAAGCTTTACTCCACCGTTGG
CTTTTTTCCCTATCAGTGATAGAGATTGACATCCCTATCAGTGATAGAGATAATGAGCACAGATGCTGTA
GTGGGATGTGTGTCTCACCTGAAGAGTACAAAAGTCCGAAACGGTATCCTCTACAAATAATTTTGTTTAA
CTATGGACTATGTTTTCACACAGGAAATACCAGGATGGCACGTAAAACCGCAGCAGAAGCAGAAGAAACC
CGTCAGCGTATTATTGATGCAGCACTGGAAGTTTTTGTTGCACAGGGTGTTAGTGATGCAACCCTGGATC
AGATTGCACGTAAAGCCGGTGTTACCCGTGGTGCAGTTTATTGGCATTTTAATGGTAAACTGGAAGTTCT
GCAGGCAGTTCTGGCAAGCCGTCAGCATCCGCTGGAACTGGATTTTACACCGGATCTGGGTATTGAACGT
AGCTGGGAAGCAGTTGTTGTTGCAATGCTGGATGCAGTTCATAGTCCGCAGAGCAAACAGTTTAGCGAAA
TTCTGATTTATCAGGGTCTGGATGAAAGCGGTCTGATTCATAATCGTATGGTTCAGGCAAGCGATCGTTT
TCTGCAGTATATTCATCAGGTTCTGCGTCATGCAGTTACCCAGGGTGAACTGCCGATTAATCTGGATCTG
CAGACCAGCATTGGTGTTTTTAAAGGTCTGATTACCGGTCTGCTGTATGAAGGTCTGCGTAGCAAAGATC
A
