>Addgene plasmid #60590 | pAND_Int2 | addgene partial sequence | sequence record 106212 | LacI-R 5'-GGCATACTCTGCGACATCGT-3'
ATTGACTCTCTTCCGGGCGCTATCATGCCATACCGCGAAAGGTTTTGCGCCATTCGATGGCGCGCCGCCA
TTTATAAACGCAGAAAGGCCCACCCGAAGGTGAGCCAGTGTGACTCTAGTAGAGAGCGTTCACCGACAAA
CAACAGATAAAACGAAAGGCCCAGTCTTTCGACTGAGCCTTTCGTTTTATTTGATGCCTGGGGGTATGGG
CCCTAGTTACTGTTTTGCACGATTACCACCAACCGGTTTAAAACCCGGTTCGCCAACATAGCTCAGGGTA
ATACGACCCGGTTCAATTGCACGAACACCACGGCTACCTGCTTTAAACAGACGAATGGTAACAACCATGC
GCAGAATCATGCGACGCTGCGGCAGGGTCAGTGCTTCATTCCATGCACGATCCACATCTGCACGCGGTTT
ACCCAGCAGATCACGCAGCAGTGCCGGAACATGCAGGCTACGGCTTTCTTGACGGGCTTTATCAATCTGC
GGTGTCAGTTCGGCTTCCAGACCTGCCAGGCTATCAATGCTCAGCAGCATACCCATGCCATCCGGACGCA
GGGTACGTGCCTGTTTCTGTGCTGCTTCCAGCTGTTCTTCCAGAACTTTCAGACGAATACGTGCTTTACG
GGTACGTTCATCATCGGTGTTATCTTCAAAGGCTGCAACTGCTTCATCACTTGCCAGCCAGGTAATCACG
CTTTCTTCAACAAATGCATCCATACGATCTTCACGCATGGCAACATCATAACGGGTGCTACAGTTATAAT
TGGTACGACCACGAACGGTAACGCTACGCAGA
