>Addgene plasmid #60590 | pAND_Int2 | addgene partial sequence | sequence record 107931 | pTac-F 5'-cggctcgtataatgtgtgga-3'
TGTATCCGACCTGACGATGGCCCAAAAGGGCCGAAACAGTCCTCTACAAATAATTTTGTTTAACTATGGA
CTATGTTTTAACTACTAGATGGAAAGCACCCCGACCAAACAGAAAGCAATTTTTAGCGCAAGCCTGCTGC
TGTTTGCAGAACGTGGTTTTGATGCAACCACCATGCCGATGATTGCAGAAAATGCAAAAGTTGGTGCAGG
CACCATTTATCGCTATTTCAAAAACAAAGAAAGCCTGGTGAACGAACTGTTTCAGCAGCATGTTAATGAA
TTTCTGCAGTGTATTGAAAGCGGTCTGGCAAATGAACGTGATGGTTATCGTGATGGCTTTCATCACATTT
TTGAAGGTATGGTGACCTTTACCAAAAATCATCCGCGTGCACTGGGTTTTATCAAAACCCATAGCCAGGG
CACCTTTCTGACCGAAGAAAGCCGTCTGGCATATCAGAAACTGGTTGAATTTGTGTGCACCTTTTTTCGT
GAAGGTCAGAAACAGGGTGTGATTCGTAATCTGCCGGAAAATGCACTGATTGCAATTCTGTTTGGCAGCT
TTATGGAAGTGTATGAAATGATCGAGAACGATTATCTGAGCCTGACCGATGAACTGCTGACCGGTGTTGA
AGAAAGCCTGTGGGCAGCACTGAGCCGTCAGAGCTAACTAGGGCCCATACCCCCAGGCATCAAATAAAAC
GAAAGGCTCAGTCGAAAGACTGGGCCTTTCGTTTTATCTGTTGTTTGTCGGTGAACGCTCTCTACTAGAG
TCACACTGGCTCACCTTCGGGTGGGCCTTTCTGCGTTTATAGGAGTCTATGATTGGTCCAGATTCGTTAC
CAATTGACAGCTAGCTCAGTCCTAGGTATATACATACATGCTTGTT
